Addgene plasmid #48831: pGGC026
Purpose: Provides 3xmCherry as GreenGate coding sequence module.
Depositing lab: Jan Lohmann. Depositing organization: Universitaet Heidelberg. Publication: GreenGate - A Novel, Versatile, and Efficient Cloning System for Plant Transgenesis. Lampropoulos A, Sutikovic Z, Wenzl C, Maegele I, Lohmann JU, Forner J. PLoS One. 2013 Dec 20;8(12):e83043. doi: 10.1371/journal.pone.0083043. PubMed 24376629.
Backbone
  Vector backbone: pUC19
  Backbone size w/o insert (bp): 2686
  Vector type: Golden Gate compatible cloning vector
Growth in bacteria
  Bacterial resistance: Ampicillin, 100 μg/mL
  Growth temperature: 37°C
  Growth strain: XL1 Blue
  Copy number: High Copy
Gene/Insert
  Gene/Insert name: 3xmCherry
  Species: Synthetic
  Insert size (bp): 2240
  Cloning method: Unknown
Terms and licenses: Academic/Nonprofit Terms; Industry Terms: Not Available to Industry
Depositor comments: This plasmid is designed for Golden Gate cloning using the BsaI enzyme. Plasmid Features (listed as bp in full plasmid sequence): BsaI site #1 = 2241-2251bp 3x mCherry coding sequence = 2252-4491bp BsaI site #2 = 4492-4502bp
How to cite: pGGC026 was a gift from Jan Lohmann (Addgene plasmid # 48831 ; http://n2t.net/addgene:48831 ; RRID:Addgene_48831)
