[The description below was written by a language model from this plasmid's Addgene catalogue record and pLannotate feature annotations shown in this document.]
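Description:
pGGC026 is an entry-level module plasmid from the GreenGate system, a Golden Gate–based cloning toolkit for building plant transformation constructs. It is built on a pUC19 backbone and is propagated in E. coli as a high-copy plasmid through the ColE1/pUC-type origin, with selection by ampicillin resistance from the bla gene under its native promoter. The annotated sequence is 4,926 nt and also carries backbone remnants that have no role in the module's function: the CAP binding site, lac promoter and lac operator, and fragments of lacI, lacZα, bom and rop. SP6 and T7 phage promoters flank the insert region.

The payload is a synthetic insert of about 2.2 kb encoding three tandem copies of mCherry, a monomeric, rapidly maturing red fluorescent protein derived from Discosoma. The feature table shows the three mCherry reading frames in the same orientation, separated by short spacers of roughly 57 nt. According to the depositor, the coding sequence is bracketed directly on each side by BsaI sites. BsaI is a type IIS enzyme that cuts outside its recognition sequence, so digestion releases the 3xmCherry fragment with defined overhangs. These allow it to be ligated in a fixed order and orientation with the other GreenGate modules in a single reaction. The record does not state the overhang sequences.

The plasmid contains no plant promoter or terminator for the insert. It serves only as a donor of the coding sequence module, and expression signals come from other modules during assembly. A triple mCherry gives a larger and brighter reporter than a single copy, but the record does not state a specific application beyond providing this module.
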