Features (pLannotate 1.2.2; 15 found; start..end, strand, type, name):
     96..200     +  promoter       AmpR promoter: bla
    201..1061    +  CDS            AmpR: β-lactamase; bla; confers resistance to ampicillin, carbenicillin, and related antibiotics
   1232..1820    +  rep_origin     ori: high-copy-number ColE1/pMB1/pBR322/pUC origin of replication
   2003..2095    +  CDS            lacI (fragment): lac repressor; lacI; The lac repressor binds to the lac operator to inhibit transcription in E. coli. This inhibition can be relieved by adding lactose or isopropyl-β-D-thiogalactopyranoside (IPTG).
   2108..2129    +  protein_bind   CAP binding site: CAP binding activates transcription in the presence of cAMP. E. coli catabolite activator protein
   2144..2174    +  promoter       lac promoter: promoter for the E. coli lac operon
   2182..2198    +  protein_bind   lac operator: The lac repressor binds to the lac operator to inhibit transcription in E. coli. This inhibition can be relieved by adding lactose or isopropyl-β-D-thiogalactopyranoside (IPTG). lac repressor encoded by lacI
   2212..2230    +  promoter       SP6 promoter: promoter for bacteriophage SP6 RNA polymerase
   2254..2961    +  CDS            mCherry: mCherry is a basic (constitutively fluorescent) red fluorescent protein published in 2004, derived from Discosoma sp.. It is reported to be a very rapidly-maturing monomer with low acid sensitivity.
   3019..3726    +  CDS            mCherry: mCherry is a basic (constitutively fluorescent) red fluorescent protein published in 2004, derived from Discosoma sp.. It is reported to be a very rapidly-maturing monomer with low acid sensitivity.
   3784..4491    +  CDS            mCherry: mCherry is a basic (constitutively fluorescent) red fluorescent protein published in 2004, derived from Discosoma sp.. It is reported to be a very rapidly-maturing monomer with low acid sensitivity.
   4513..4531    -  promoter       T7 promoter: promoter for bacteriophage T7 RNA polymerase
   4533..4685    +  CDS            lacZα (fragment): LacZα fragment of β-galactosidase; lacZ fragment
   4691..4790    -  misc_feature   bom (fragment): basis of mobility region from pBR322
   4892..1       -  CDS            rop (fragment) (across the origin): Rop protein, which maintains plasmids at low copy number; rop
>Addgene plasmid #48831 | pGGC026 | depositor full sequence | sequence record 71230 | Full Sequence
GACGAAAGGGCCTCGTGATACGCCTATTTTTATAGGTTAATGTCATGATAATAATGGTTTCTTAGACGTC
AGGTGGCACTTTTCGGGGAAATGTGCGCGGAACCCCTATTTGTTTATTTTTCTAAATACATTCAAATATG
TATCCGCTCATGAGACAATAACCCTGATAAATGCTTCAATAATATTGAAAAAGGAAGAGTATGAGTATTC
AACATTTCCGTGTCGCCCTTATTCCCTTTTTTGCGGCATTTTGCCTTCCTGTTTTTGCTCACCCAGAAAC
GCTGGTGAAAGTAAAAGATGCTGAAGATCAGTTGGGTGCACGAGTGGGTTACATCGAACTGGATCTCAAC
AGCGGTAAGATCCTTGAGAGTTTTCGCCCCGAAGAACGTTTTCCAATGATGAGCACTTTTAAAGTTCTGC
TATGTGGCGCGGTATTATCCCGTATTGACGCCGGGCAAGAGCAACTCGGTCGCCGCATACACTATTCTCA
GAATGACTTGGTTGAGTACTCACCAGTCACAGAAAAGCATCTTACGGATGGCATGACAGTAAGAGAATTA
TGCAGTGCTGCCATAACCATGAGTGATAACACTGCGGCCAACTTACTTCTGACAACGATCGGAGGACCGA
AGGAGCTAACCGCTTTTTTGCACAACATGGGGGATCATGTAACTCGCCTTGATCGTTGGGAACCGGAGCT
GAATGAAGCCATACCAAACGACGAGCGTGACACCACGATGCCTGTAGCAATGGCAACAACGTTGCGCAAA
CTATTAACTGGCGAACTACTTACTCTAGCTTCCCGGCAACAATTAATAGACTGGATGGAGGCGGATAAAG
TTGCAGGACCACTTCTGCGCTCGGCCCTTCCGGCTGGCTGGTTTATTGCTGATAAATCTGGAGCCGGTGA
GCGTGGCTCTCGAGGTATCATTGCAGCACTGGGGCCAGATGGTAAGCCCTCCCGTATCGTAGTTATCTAC
ACGACGGGGAGTCAGGCAACTATGGATGAACGAAATAGACAGATCGCTGAGATAGGTGCCTCACTGATTA
AGCATTGGTAACTGTCAGACCAAGTTTACTCATATATACTTTAGATTGATTTAAAACTTCATTTTTAATT
TAAAAGGATCTAGGTGAAGATCCTTTTTGATAATCTCATGACCAAAATCCCTTAACGTGAGTTTTCGTTC
CACTGAGCGTCAGACCCCGTAGAAAAGATCAAAGGATCTTCTTGAGATCCTTTTTTTCTGCGCGTAATCT
GCTGCTTGCAAACAAAAAAACCACCGCTACCAGCGGTGGTTTGTTTGCCGGATCAAGAGCTACCAACTCT
TTTTCCGAAGGTAACTGGCTTCAGCAGAGCGCAGATACCAAATACTGTTCTTCTAGTGTAGCCGTAGTTA
GGCCACCACTTCAAGAACTCTGTAGCACCGCCTACATACCTCGCTCTGCTAATCCTGTTACCAGTGGCTG
CTGCCAGTGGCGATAAGTCGTGTCTTACCGGGTTGGACTCAAGACGATAGTTACCGGATAAGGCGCAGCG
GTCGGGCTGAACGGGGGGTTCGTGCACACAGCCCAGCTTGGAGCGAACGACCTACACCGAACTGAGATAC
CTACAGCGTGAGCTATGAGAAAGCGCCACGCTTCCCGAAGGGAGAAAGGCGGACAGGTATCCGGTAAGCG
GCAGGGTCGGAACAGGAGAGCGCACGAGGGAGCTTCCAGGGGGAAACGCCTGGTATCTTTATAGTCCTGT
CGGGTTTCGCCACCTCTGACTTGAGCGTCGATTTTTGTGATGCTCGTCAGGGGGGCGGAGCCTATGGAAA
AACGCCAGCAACGCGGCCTTTTTACGGTTCCTGGCCTTTTGCTGGCCTTTTGCTCACATGTTCTTTCCTG
CGTTATCCCCTGATTCTGTGGATAACCGTATTACCGCCTTTGAGTGAGCTGATACCGCTCGCCGCAGCCG
AACGACCGAGCGCAGCGAGTCAGTGAGCGAGGAAGCGGAAGAGCGCCCAATACGCAAACCGCCTCTCCCC
GCGCGTTGGCCGATTCATTAATGCAGCTGGCACGACAGGTTTCCCGACTGGAAAGCGGGCAGTGAGCGCA
ACGCAATTAATGTGAGTTAGCTCACTCATTAGGCACCCCAGGCTTTACACTTTATGCTTCCGGCTCGTAT
GTTGTGTGGAATTGTGAGCGGATAACAATTTCACACGAGCTATTTAGGTGACACTATAGAAGTGAAGCTT
GGTCTCAGGCTCCATGGTGAGCAAGGGCGAGGAGGATAACATGGCCATCATCAAGGAGTTCATGCGCTTC
AAGGTGCACATGGAGGGCTCCGTGAACGGCCACGAGTTCGAGATCGAGGGCGAGGGCGAGGGCCGCCCCT
ACGAGGGCACCCAGACCGCCAAGCTGAAGGTGACCAAGGGTGGCCCCCTGCCCTTCGCCTGGGACATCCT
GTCCCCTCAGTTCATGTACGGCTCCAAGGCCTACGTGAAGCACCCCGCCGACATCCCCGACTACTTGAAG
CTGTCCTTCCCCGAGGGCTTCAAGTGGGAGCGCGTGATGAACTTCGAGGACGGCGGCGTGGTGACCGTGA
CCCAGGACTCCTCCCTGCAGGACGGCGAGTTCATCTACAAGGTGAAGCTGCGCGGCACCAACTTCCCCTC
CGACGGCCCCGTAATGCAGAAGAAGACGATGGGCTGGGAGGCCTCCTCCGAGCGGATGTACCCCGAGGAC
GGCGCCCTGAAGGGCGAGATCAAGCAGAGGCTGAAGCTGAAGGACGGCGGCCACTACGACGCTGAGGTCA
AGACCACCTACAAGGCCAAGAAGCCCGTGCAGCTGCCCGGCGCCTACAACGTCAACATCAAGTTGGACAT
CACCTCCCACAACGAGGACTACACCATCGTGGAACAGTACGAACGCGCCGAGGGCCGCCACTCCACCGGC
GGCATGGACGAGCTGTACAAGGGTACCTCTGGATCTGGATCAGGTTCTGGTAGTGGTTCTGGTTCAGGAT
CTGCATGCATGGTTTCTAAGGGTGAAGAGGATAACATGGCTATCATCAAAGAGTTCATGAGGTTCAAGGT
GCACATGGAAGGATCTGTTAACGGACATGAGTTCGAGATTGAAGGTGAAGGTGAGGGTAGACCTTATGAG
GGAACTCAAACTGCTAAGCTCAAGGTTACAAAGGGTGGACCTCTTCCTTTCGCTTGGGATATTCTTTCAC
CTCAGTTCATGTACGGATCTAAGGCTTACGTTAAGCACCCTGCTGATATCCCTGATTACCTCAAGTTGTC
TTTCCCAGAGGGATTCAAGTGGGAGAGAGTTATGAATTTCGAGGATGGTGGTGTGGTGACTGTGACTCAA
GATTCTTCACTTCAGGATGGTGAGTTCATCTACAAGGTGAAGCTCAGGGGAACTAACTTCCCTTCTGATG
GACCTGTGATGCAGAAAAAGACTATGGGATGGGAAGCTTCTTCTGAGAGAATGTATCCTGAAGATGGTGC
TCTCAAGGGTGAGATCAAGCAGAGACTTAAGCTCAAAGATGGTGGACACTACGATGCTGAGGTTAAGACT
ACTTACAAGGCTAAGAAGCCTGTTCAGCTTCCTGGTGCTTACAACGTTAACATCAAGCTCGATATCACCT
CTCACAACGAGGATTACACTATCGTTGAGCAGTATGAGAGAGCTGAGGGAAGGCATTCTACTGGTGGAAT
GGATGAACTTTACAAGCCGCGGTCTGGAAGTGGTAGTGGAAGTGGATCAGGTAGTGGATCTGGAAGTACC
GGTATGGTTAGTAAAGGTGAAGAGGATAATATGGCAATTATCAAAGAATTTATGAGATTCAAAGTTCATA
TGGAAGGTTCAGTGAATGGTCACGAGTTTGAAATTGAGGGTGAGGGTGAAGGTAGGCCATACGAAGGTAC
ACAAACCGCTAAACTTAAGGTGACCAAAGGTGGTCCTTTGCCATTTGCTTGGGATATCTTGTCTCCACAA
TTCATGTATGGTAGTAAGGCATATGTGAAGCACCCAGCAGATATTCCAGATTATCTTAAGCTCTCATTCC
CTGAAGGTTTTAAGTGGGAAAGGGTGATGAACTTCGAAGATGGTGGTGTTGTTACCGTGACCCAGGATAG
TTCTCTCCAAGATGGTGAGTTTATCTATAAGGTTAAGTTGAGAGGTACAAACTTCCCATCAGATGGTCCA
GTTATGCAAAAGAAAACAATGGGTTGGGAGGCTTCAAGTGAGAGGATGTACCCAGAGGATGGTGCACTTA
AAGGTGAAATCAAACAAAGGCTCAAGTTGAAGGATGGTGGTCATTATGATGCAGAGGTGAAAACCACCTA
TAAGGCAAAGAAACCTGTGCAATTGCCTGGTGCATACAATGTGAATATTAAGTTGGATATCACCAGTCAT
AATGAAGATTACACCATTGTGGAACAGTACGAAAGGGCAGAAGGTAGACATTCAACAGGTGGTATGGATG
AGTTGTACAAGTCAGTGAGACCGAATTCTCGCCCTATAGTGAGTCGTATTACCTGGCCGTCGTTTTACAA
CGTCGTGACTGGGAAAACCCTGGCGTTACCCAACTTAATCGCCTTGCAGCACATCCCCCTTTCGCCAGCT
GGCGTAATAGCGAAGAGGCCCGCACCGATCGCCCTTCCCAACAGTTGCGCAGCCTGAATGGCGAATGGCG
CCTGATGCGGTATTTTCTCCTTACGCATCTGTGCGGTATTTCACACCGCATATGGTGCACTCTCAGTACA
ATCTGCTCTGATGCCGCATAGTTAAGCCAGCCCCGACACCCGCCAACACCCGCTGACGCGCCCTGACGGG
CTTGTCTGCTCCCGGCATCCGCTTACAGACAAGCTGTGACCGTCTCCGGGAGCTGCATGTGTCAGAGGTT
TTCACCGTCATCACCGAAACGCGCGA
