>Addgene plasmid #48831 | pGGC026 | depositor partial sequence | sequence record 71231 | 3x mCherry coding sequence
CCATGGTGAGCAAGGGCGAGGAGGATAACATGGCCATCATCAAGGAGTTCATGCGCTTCAAGGTGCACAT
GGAGGGCTCCGTGAACGGCCACGAGTTCGAGATCGAGGGCGAGGGCGAGGGCCGCCCCTACGAGGGCACC
CAGACCGCCAAGCTGAAGGTGACCAAGGGTGGCCCCCTGCCCTTCGCCTGGGACATCCTGTCCCCTCAGT
TCATGTACGGCTCCAAGGCCTACGTGAAGCACCCCGCCGACATCCCCGACTACTTGAAGCTGTCCTTCCC
CGAGGGCTTCAAGTGGGAGCGCGTGATGAACTTCGAGGACGGCGGCGTGGTGACCGTGACCCAGGACTCC
TCCCTGCAGGACGGCGAGTTCATCTACAAGGTGAAGCTGCGCGGCACCAACTTCCCCTCCGACGGCCCCG
TAATGCAGAAGAAGACGATGGGCTGGGAGGCCTCCTCCGAGCGGATGTACCCCGAGGACGGCGCCCTGAA
GGGCGAGATCAAGCAGAGGCTGAAGCTGAAGGACGGCGGCCACTACGACGCTGAGGTCAAGACCACCTAC
AAGGCCAAGAAGCCCGTGCAGCTGCCCGGCGCCTACAACGTCAACATCAAGTTGGACATCACCTCCCACA
ACGAGGACTACACCATCGTGGAACAGTACGAACGCGCCGAGGGCCGCCACTCCACCGGCGGCATGGACGA
GCTGTACAAGGGTACCTCTGGATCTGGATCAGGTTCTGGTAGTGGTTCTGGTTCAGGATCTGCATGCATG
GTTTCTAAGGGTGAAGAGGATAACATGGCTATCATCAAAGAGTTCATGAGGTTCAAGGTGCACATGGAAG
GATCTGTTAACGGACATGAGTTCGAGATTGAAGGTGAAGGTGAGGGTAGACCTTATGAGGGAACTCAAAC
TGCTAAGCTCAAGGTTACAAAGGGTGGACCTCTTCCTTTCGCTTGGGATATTCTTTCACCTCAGTTCATG
TACGGATCTAAGGCTTACGTTAAGCACCCTGCTGATATCCCTGATTACCTCAAGTTGTCTTTCCCAGAGG
GATTCAAGTGGGAGAGAGTTATGAATTTCGAGGATGGTGGTGTGGTGACTGTGACTCAAGATTCTTCACT
TCAGGATGGTGAGTTCATCTACAAGGTGAAGCTCAGGGGAACTAACTTCCCTTCTGATGGACCTGTGATG
CAGAAAAAGACTATGGGATGGGAAGCTTCTTCTGAGAGAATGTATCCTGAAGATGGTGCTCTCAAGGGTG
AGATCAAGCAGAGACTTAAGCTCAAAGATGGTGGACACTACGATGCTGAGGTTAAGACTACTTACAAGGC
TAAGAAGCCTGTTCAGCTTCCTGGTGCTTACAACGTTAACATCAAGCTCGATATCACCTCTCACAACGAG
GATTACACTATCGTTGAGCAGTATGAGAGAGCTGAGGGAAGGCATTCTACTGGTGGAATGGATGAACTTT
ACAAGCCGCGGTCTGGAAGTGGTAGTGGAAGTGGATCAGGTAGTGGATCTGGAAGTACCGGTATGGTTAG
TAAAGGTGAAGAGGATAATATGGCAATTATCAAAGAATTTATGAGATTCAAAGTTCATATGGAAGGTTCA
GTGAATGGTCACGAGTTTGAAATTGAGGGTGAGGGTGAAGGTAGGCCATACGAAGGTACACAAACCGCTA
AACTTAAGGTGACCAAAGGTGGTCCTTTGCCATTTGCTTGGGATATCTTGTCTCCACAATTCATGTATGG
TAGTAAGGCATATGTGAAGCACCCAGCAGATATTCCAGATTATCTTAAGCTCTCATTCCCTGAAGGTTTT
AAGTGGGAAAGGGTGATGAACTTCGAAGATGGTGGTGTTGTTACCGTGACCCAGGATAGTTCTCTCCAAG
ATGGTGAGTTTATCTATAAGGTTAAGTTGAGAGGTACAAACTTCCCATCAGATGGTCCAGTTATGCAAAA
GAAAACAATGGGTTGGGAGGCTTCAAGTGAGAGGATGTACCCAGAGGATGGTGCACTTAAAGGTGAAATC
AAACAAAGGCTCAAGTTGAAGGATGGTGGTCATTATGATGCAGAGGTGAAAACCACCTATAAGGCAAAGA
AACCTGTGCAATTGCCTGGTGCATACAATGTGAATATTAAGTTGGATATCACCAGTCATAATGAAGATTA
CACCATTGTGGAACAGTACGAAAGGGCAGAAGGTAGACATTCAACAGGTGGTATGGATGAGTTGTACAAG
