>Addgene plasmid #48831 | pGGC026 | addgene partial sequence | sequence record 72422 | Lac-promoter 5'-CACTTTATGCTTCCGGCTCG-3'
CACGAGCTATTTAGGTGACACTATAGAAGTGAAGCTTGGTCTCAGGCTCCATGGTGAGCAAGGGCGAGGA
GGATAACATGGCCATCATCAAGGAGTTCATGCGCTTCAAGGTGCACATGGAGGGCTCCGTGAACGGCCAC
GAGTTCGAGATCGAGGGCGAGGGCGAGGGCCGCCCCTACGAGGGCACCCAGACCGCCAAGCTGAAGGTGA
CCAAGGGTGGCCCCCTGCCCTTCGCCTGGGACATCCTGTCCCCTCAGTTCATGTACGGCTCCAAGGCCTA
CGTGAAGCACCCCGCCGACATCCCCGACTACTTGAAGCTGTCCTTCCCCGAGGGCTTCAAGTGGGAGCGC
GTGATGAACTTCGAGGACGGCGGCGTGGTGACCGTGACCCAGGACTCCTCCCTGCAGGACGGCGAGTTCA
TCTACAAGGTGAAGCTGCGCGGCACCAACTTCCCCTCCGACGGCCCCGTAATGCAGAAGAAGACGATGGG
CTGGGAGGCCTCCTCCGAGCGGATGTACCCCGAGGACGGCGCCCTGAAGGGCGAGATCAAGCAGAGGCTG
AAGCTGAAGGACGGCGGCCACTACGACGCTGAGGTCAAGACCACCTACAAGGCCAAGAAGCCCGTGCAGC
TGCCCGGCGCCTACAACGTCAACATCAAGTTGGACATCACCTCCCACAACGAGGACTACACCATCGTGGA
ACAGTACGAACGCGCCGAGGGCCGCCACTCCACCGGCGGCATGGACGAGCTGTACAAGGGTACCTCTGGA
TCTGGATCAGGTTCTGGTAGTGGTTCTGGTTCAGGATCTGCATGCATGGTTTCTAAGGGTGAAGAGGATA
ACATGGCTATCATCAAAGAGTTCATGAGGTTCAAGGTGCACATGGAAGGATCTGTTAACGGACATGAGTT
CGAGATTGAAGGTGAAGGTGAGGGTAGACCTTATGAGGGAACTCAAACTGCTAAGCTCAAGGTTACAAAG
GGTGGACCTCTTCCTTTCGC
