>Addgene plasmid #48831 | pGGC026 | addgene partial sequence | sequence record 72505 | M13pUC-Fwd 5'-CCCAGTCACGACGTTGTAAAACG-3'
ATAGGGCGAGAATTCGGTCTCACTGACTTGTACAACTCATCCATACCACCTGTTGAATGTCTACCTTCTG
CCCTTTCGTACTGTTCCACAATGGTGTAATCTTCATTATGACTGGTGATATCCAACTTAATATTCACATT
GTATGCACCAGGCAATTGCACAGGTTTCTTTGCCTTATAGGTGGTTTTCACCTCTGCATCATAATGACCA
CCATCCTTCAACTTGAGCCTTTGTTTGATTTCACCTTTAAGTGCACCATCCTCTGGGTACATCCTCTCAC
TTGAAGCCTCCCAACCCATTGTTTTCTTTTGCATAACTGGACCATCTGATGGGAAGTTTGTACCTCTCAA
CTTAACCTTATAGATAAACTCACCATCTTGGAGAGAACTATCCTGGGTCACGGTAACAACACCACCATCT
TCGAAGTTCATCACCCTTTCCCACTTAAAACCTTCAGGGAATGAGAGCTTAAGATAATCTGGAATATCTG
CTGGGTGCTTCACATATGCCTTACTACCATACATGAATTGTGGAGACAAGATATCCCAAGCAAATGGCAA
AGGACCACCTTTGGTCACCTTAAGTTTAGCGGTTTGTGTACCTTCGTATGGCCTACCTTCACCCTCACCC
TCAATTTCAAACTCGTGACCATTCACTGAACCTTCCATATGAACTTTGAATCTCATAAATTCTTTGATAA
TTGCCATATTATCCTCTTCACCTTTACTAACCATACCGGTACTTCCAGATCCACTACCTGATCCACTTCC
ACTACCACTTCCAGACCGCGGCTTGTAAAGTTCATCCATTCCACCAGTAGAATGCCTTCCCTCAGCTCTC
TCATACTGCTCAACGATAGTGTAATCCTCGTTGTGAGAGGTGATATCGAGCTTGATGTTAACGTTGTAAG
C
